Addgene plasmid #197902: pLVX-shRNA2-zsGreen-PGK-puro_HSALNG0104472-163
Purpose: For the stable knockdown experiments using shRNA, a complementary sequence (HSALNG0104472-163) targeting the HSALNG0104472 transcript was inserted.
Depositing lab: Bo Wang. Depositing organization: Shanghai Jiao Tong University, School of Medicine. Publication: Copy number variation-associated lncRNAs may contribute to the etiologies of congenital heart disease. Lu Y, Fang Q, Qi M, Li X, Zhang X, Lin Y, Xiang Y, Fu Q, Wang B. Commun Biol. 2023 Feb 17;6(1):189. doi: 10.1038/s42003-023-04565-z. PubMed 36806749.
Backbone
  Vector backbone: pLVX-shRNA2-zsGreen-PGK-puro
  Backbone size w/o insert (bp): 8998
  Total vector size (bp): 9038
  Modifications to backbone: A complementary sequence HSALNG0104472-163 (AGGGAACCAGCTTCAGAACTCAAGAGGTTCTGAAGCTGGTTCCCTTTTTTT) targeting the HSALNG0104472 transcript has been cloned into pLVX-shRNA2-zsGreen-PGK-puro by BamHI-EcoRI cloning site.
  Vector type: Mammalian Expression, Lentiviral
  Selectable markers: Puromycin
Growth in bacteria
  Bacterial resistance: Ampicillin, 100 μg/mL
  Growth temperature: Room Temperature
  Growth strain: NEB Stable
  Copy number: High Copy
Gene/Insert
  Gene/Insert name: HSALNG0104472-163 (HSALNG0104472-scramble-sequence)
  Species: H. sapiens (human)
  Insert size (bp): 63
  Mutation: 15q11.2 deletion
  Tag / fusion protein: zsGreen1 (C terminal on backbone)
Terms and licenses: Academic/Nonprofit Terms; Industry Terms: Not Available to Industry
How to cite: pLVX-shRNA2-zsGreen-PGK-puro_HSALNG0104472-163 was a gift from Bo Wang (Addgene plasmid # 197902 ; http://n2t.net/addgene:197902 ; RRID:Addgene_197902)
