[The description below was written by a language model from this plasmid's Addgene catalogue record and pLannotate feature annotations shown in this document.]
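Description:
pLVX-shRNA2-zsGreen-PGK-puro_HSALNG0104472-163 is an HIV-1-based lentiviral shRNA vector for stable knockdown in mammalian cells. In bacteria it is maintained through a high-copy ColE1/pUC-type origin and an ampicillin resistance gene (β-lactamase). The viral portion carries the elements needed for packaging and transduction: flanking HIV-1 LTRs (both annotated as truncated 5' LTR matches, with adjacent nef-derived fragments that are likely U3-region homology), the Ψ packaging signal with a partial gag sequence, the Rev response element for Rev-dependent nuclear export of the genomic RNA, the cPPT/CTS, which aids nuclear import of the provirus, and a WPRE, which enhances transcript expression.

Between the LTRs sit three expression units. A human U6 RNA polymerase III promoter drives the short hairpin, which was cloned into the BamHI-EcoRI site just downstream and is designed against the human lncRNA transcript HSALNG0104472; the hairpin itself is not annotated in the feature table. A CMV enhancer/promoter expresses ZsGreen1 as a fluorescent marker of transduced cells. The catalogue lists it as a C-terminal tag, but the layout shows it as an independent reporter rather than a fusion partner. A mouse PGK promoter drives puromycin N-acetyltransferase for selection of stable integrants.

Some record details are inconsistent. The insert name field adds "scramble-sequence" in parentheses, although the stated purpose is targeting of the transcript, and a "15q11.2 deletion" is listed under mutation, probably referring to the genomic context of the lncRNA rather than a change in the insert. The sequenced record is also slightly shorter than the stated total size. The associated work concerns copy-number-variation-linked lncRNAs in congenital heart disease.
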