Features (pLannotate 1.2.2; 24 found; start..end, strand, type, name):
    377..634     +  LTR            5' LTR (truncated): truncated 5' long terminal repeat (LTR) from HIV-1
    681..806     +  misc_feature   HIV-1 Ψ: packaging signal of human immunodeficiency virus type 1
    790..1128    +  CDS            HIV-1 gag (fragment): gag protein from human immunodeficiency virus 1; gag
   1303..1536    +  misc_feature   RRE: The Rev response element (RRE) of HIV-1 allows for Rev-dependent mRNA export from the nucleus to the cytoplasm.
   1913..2013    +  CDS            Rev (fragment): human immunodeficiency virus 1 (HIV-1) Rev protein; rev; enhances nuclear export of unspliced and incompletely spliced viral mRNAs
   2028..2143    +  misc_feature   cPPT/CTS: central polypurine tract and central termination sequence of HIV-1 (lacking the first T)
   2196..2436    +  promoter       U6 promoter: RNA polymerase III promoter for human U6 snRNA
   2562..2865    +  enhancer       CMV enhancer: human cytomegalovirus immediate early enhancer
   2866..3069    +  promoter       CMV promoter: human cytomegalovirus (CMV) immediate early promoter
   3114..3807    +  CDS            ZsGreen1 (fragment): Zoanthus green fluorescent protein mammalian codon-optimized
   3827..4326    +  promoter       PGK promoter: mouse phosphoglycerate kinase 1 promoter
   4347..4946    +  CDS            PuroR: puromycin N-acetyltransferase; pac from Streptomyces alboniger; confers resistance to puromycin
   4960..5548    +  misc_feature   WPRE: woodchuck hepatitis virus posttranscriptional regulatory element
   5565..6083    +  CDS            nef (fragment): NEF_HV1BR - Experimental evidence at protein level: Swiss-Prot protein existence level 1. Extracellular Nef protein targets CD4(+) T-lymphocytes for apoptosis by interacting with CXCR4 surface receptors (PubMed:14990729). From Human immunodeficiency virus type 1 group M subtype B (isolate BRU/LAI) (HIV-1).
   6131..6388    +  LTR            5' LTR (truncated): truncated 5' long terminal repeat (LTR) from HIV-1
   6540..6556    -  protein_bind   lac operator: The lac repressor binds to the lac operator to inhibit transcription in E. coli. This inhibition can be relieved by adding lactose or isopropyl-β-D-thiogalactopyranoside (IPTG). lac repressor encoded by lacI
   6564..6594    -  promoter       lac promoter: promoter for the E. coli lac operon
   6609..6630    -  protein_bind   CAP binding site: CAP binding activates transcription in the presence of cAMP. E. coli catabolite activator protein
   6643..6735    -  CDS            lacI (fragment): lac repressor; lacI; The lac repressor binds to the lac operator to inhibit transcription in E. coli. This inhibition can be relieved by adding lactose or isopropyl-β-D-thiogalactopyranoside (IPTG).
   6918..7506    -  rep_origin     ori: high-copy-number ColE1/pMB1/pBR322/pUC origin of replication
   7677..8537    -  CDS            AmpR: β-lactamase; bla; confers resistance to ampicillin, carbenicillin, and related antibiotics
   8538..8642    -  promoter       AmpR promoter: bla
   8690..8824    +  polyA_signal   SV40 poly(A) signal: SV40 polyadenylation signal
   8991..329     +  CDS            nef (fragment) (across the origin): NEF_HV1BR - Experimental evidence at protein level: Swiss-Prot protein existence level 1. Extracellular Nef protein targets CD4(+) T-lymphocytes for apoptosis by interacting with CXCR4 surface receptors (PubMed:14990729). From Human immunodeficiency virus type 1 group M subtype B (isolate BRU/LAI) (HIV-1).
>Addgene plasmid #197902 | pLVX-shRNA2-zsGreen-PGK-puro_HSALNG0104472-163 | addgene full sequence | sequence record 389136 | Addgene NGS Result
TGGAAGGGCTAATTCACTCCCAAAGAAGACAAGATATCCTTGATCTGTGGATCTACCACACACAAGGCTA
CTTCCCTGATTAGCAGAACTACACACCAGGGCCAGGGGTCAGATATCCACTGACCTTTGGATGGTGCTAC
AAGCTAGTACCAGTTGAGCCAGATAAGGTAGAAGAGGCCAATAAAGGAGAGAACACCAGCTTGTTACACC
CTGTGAGCCTGCATGGGATGGATGACCCGGAGAGAGAAGTGTTAGAGTGGAGGTTTGACAGCCGCCTAGC
ATTTCATCACGTGGCCCGAGAGCTGCATCCGGAGTACTTCAAGAACTGCTGATATCGAGCTTGCTACAAG
GGACTTTCCGCTGGGGACTTTCCAGGGAGGCGTGGCCTGGGCGGGACTGGGGAGTGGCGAGCCCTCAGAT
CCTGCATATAAGCAGCTGCTTTTTGCCTGTACTGGGTCTCTCTGGTTAGACCAGATCTGAGCCTGGGAGC
TCTCTGGCTAACTAGGGAACCCACTGCTTAAGCCTCAATAAAGCTTGCCTTGAGTGCTTCAAGTAGTGTG
TGCCCGTCTGTTGTGTGACTCTGGTAACTAGAGATCCCTCAGACCCTTTTAGTCAGTGTGGAAAATCTCT
AGCAGTGGCGCCCGAACAGGGACTTGAAAGCGAAAGGGAAACCAGAGGAGCTCTCTCGACGCAGGACTCG
GCTTGCTGAAGCGCGCACGGCAAGAGGCGAGGGGCGGCGACTGGTGAGTACGCCAAAAATTTTGACTAGC
GGAGGCTAGAAGGAGAGAGATGGGTGCGAGAGCGTCAGTATTAAGCGGGGGAGAATTAGATCGCGATGGG
AAAAAATTCGGTTAAGGCCAGGGGGAAAGAAAAAATATAAATTAAAACATATAGTATGGGCAAGCAGGGA
GCTAGAACGATTCGCAGTTAATCCTGGCCTGTTAGAAACATCAGAAGGCTGTAGACAAATACTGGGACAG
CTACAACCATCCCTTCAGACAGGATCAGAAGAACTTAGATCATTATATAATACAGTAGCAACCCTCTATT
GTGTGCATCAAAGGATAGAGATAAAAGACACCAAGGAAGCTTTAGACAAGATAGAGGAAGAGCAAAACAA
AAGTAAGACCACCGCACAGCAAGCGGCCGGCCGCTGATCTTCAGACCTGGAGGAGGAGATATGAGGGACA
ATTGGAGAAGTGAATTATATAAATATAAAGTAGTAAAAATTGAACCATTAGGAGTAGCACCCACCAAGGC
AAAGAGAAGAGTGGTGCAGAGAGAAAAAAGAGCAGTGGGAATAGGAGCTTTGTTCCTTGGGTTCTTGGGA
GCAGCAGGAAGCACTATGGGCGCAGCGTCAATGACGCTGACGGTACAGGCCAGACAATTATTGTCTGGTA
TAGTGCAGCAGCAGAACAATTTGCTGAGGGCTATTGAGGCGCAACAGCATCTGTTGCAACTCACAGTCTG
GGGCATCAAGCAGCTCCAGGCAAGAATCCTGGCTGTGGAAAGATACCTAAAGGATCAACAGCTCCTGGGG
ATTTGGGGTTGCTCTGGAAAACTCATTTGCACCACTGCTGTGCCTTGGAATGCTAGTTGGAGTAATAAAT
CTCTGGAACAGATTTGGAATCACACGACCTGGATGGAGTGGGACAGAGAAATTAACAATTACACAAGCTT
AATACACTCCTTAATTGAAGAATCGCAAAACCAGCAAGAAAAGAATGAACAAGAATTATTGGAATTAGAT
AAATGGGCAAGTTTGTGGAATTGGTTTAACATAACAAATTGGCTGTGGTATATAAAATTATTCATAATGA
TAGTAGGAGGCTTGGTAGGTTTAAGAATAGTTTTTGCTGTACTTTCTATAGTGAATAGAGTTAGGCAGGG
ATATTCACCATTATCGTTTCAGACCCACCTCCCAACCCCGAGGGGACCCGACAGGCCCGAAGGAATAGAA
GAAGAAGGTGGAGAGAGAGACAGAGACAGATCCATTCGATTAGTGAACGGATCTCGACGGTATCGCCTTT
AAAAGAAAAGGGGGGATTGGGGGGTACAGTGCAGGGGAAAGAATAGTAGACATAATAGCAACAGACATAC
AAACTAAAGAATTACAAAAACAAATTACAAAAATTCAAAATTTTCGGGTTTATTACAGGGACAGCAGAGA
TCCAGTTTATCGATCTGGGCAGGAAGAGGGCCTATTTCCCATGATTCCTTCATATTTGCATATACGATAC
AAGGCTGTTAGAGAGATAATTAGAATTAATTTGACTGTAAACACAAAGATATTAGTACAAAATACGTGAC
GTAGAAAGTAATAATTTCTTGGGTAGTTTGCAGTTTTAAAATTATGTTTTAAAATGGACTATCATATGCT
TACCGTAACTTGAAAGTATTTCGATTTCTTGGCTTTATATATCTTGTGGAAAGGACGAGGATCCAGGGAA
CCAGCTTCAGAACTCAAGAGGTTCTGAAGCTGGTTCCCTTTTTTTGAATTCTAGTTATTAATAGTAATCA
ATTACGGGGTCATTAGTTCATAGCCCATATATGGAGTTCCGCGTTACATAACTTACGGTAAATGGCCCGC
CTGGCTGACCGCCCAACGACCCCCGCCCATTGACGTCAATAATGACGTATGTTCCCATAGTAACGCCAAT
AGGGACTTTCCATTGACGTCAATGGGTGGAGTATTTACGGTAAACTGCCCACTTGGCAGTACATCAAGTG
TATCATATGCCAAGTACGCCCCCTATTGACGTCAATGACGGTAAATGGCCCGCCTGGCATTATGCCCAGT
ACATGACCTTATGGGACTTTCCTACTTGGCAGTACATCTACGTATTAGTCATCGCTATTACCATGGTGAT
GCGGTTTTGGCAGTACATCAATGGGCGTGGATAGCGGTTTGACTCACGGGGATTTCCAAGTCTCCACCCC
ATTGACGTCAATGGGAGTTTGTTTTGGCACCAAAATCAACGGGACTTTCCAAAATGTCGTAACAACTCCG
CCCCATTGACGCAAATGGGCGGTAGGCGTGTACGGTGGGAGGTCTATATAAGCAGAGCTGGTTTAGTGAA
CCGTCAGATCCGCTAGCGCTACCGGTCGCCACCATGGCCCAGTCCAAGCACGGCCTGACCAAGGAGATGA
CCATGAAGTACCGCATGGAGGGCTGCGTGGACGGCCACAAGTTCGTGATCACCGGCGAGGGCATCGGCTA
CCCCTTCAAGGGCAAGCAGGCCATCAACCTGTGCGTGGTGGAGGGCGGCCCCTTGCCCTTCGCCGAGGAC
ATCTTGTCCGCCGCCTTCATGTACGGCAACCGCGTGTTCACCGAGTACCCCCAGGACATCGTCGACTACT
TCAAGAACTCCTGCCCCGCCGGCTACACCTGGGACCGCTCCTTCCTGTTCGAGGACGGCGCCGTGTGCAT
CTGCAACGCCGACATCACCGTGAGCGTGGAGGAGAACTGCATGTACCACGAGTCCAAGTTCTACGGCGTG
AACTTCCCCGCCGACGGCCCCGTGATGAAGAAGATGACCGACAACTGGGAGCCCTCCTGCGAGAAGATCA
TCCCCGTGCCCAAGCAGGGCATCTTGAAGGGCGACGTGAGCATGTACCTGCTGCTGAAGGACGGTGGCCG
CTTGCGCTGCCAGTTCGACACCGTGTACAAGGCCAAGTCCGTGCCCCGCAAGATGCCCGACTGGCACTTC
ATCCAGCACAAGCTGACCCGCGAGGACCGCAGCGACGCCAAGAACCAGAAGTGGCACCTGACCGAGCACG
CCATCGCCTCCGGCTCCGCCTTGCCCTAACTCGAGATAATTCTACCGGGTAGGGGAGGCGCTTTTCCCAA
GGCAGTCTGGAGCATGCGCTTTAGCAGCCCCGCTGGGCACTTGGCGCTACACAAGTGGCCTCTGGCCTCG
CACACATTCCACATCCACCGGTAGGCGCCAACCGGCTCCGTTCTTTGGTGGCCCCTTCGCGCCACCTTCT
ACTCCTCCCCTAGTCAGGAAGTTCCCCCCCGCCCCGCAGCTCGCGTCGTGCAGGACGTGACAAATGGAAG
TAGCACGTCTCACTAGTCTCGTGCAGATGGACAGCACCGCTGAGCAATGGAAGCGGGTAGGCCTTTGGGG
CAGCGGCCAATAGCAGCTTTGCTCCTTCGCTTTCTGGGCTCAGAGGCTGGGAAGGGGTGGGTCCGGGGGC
GGGCTCAGGGGCGGGCTCAGGGGCGGGGCGGGCGCCCGAAGGTCCTCCGGAGGCCCGGCATTCTGCACGC
TTCAAAAGCGCACGTCTGCCGCGCTGTTCTCCTCTTCCTCATCTCCGGGCCTTTCGACCTGCAGCCCAAG
CTTACCATGACCGAGTACAAGCCCACGGTGCGCCTCGCCACCCGCGACGACGTCCCCAGGGCCGTACGCA
CCCTCGCCGCCGCGTTCGCCGACTACCCCGCCACGCGCCACACCGTCGATCCGGACCGCCACATCGAGCG
GGTCACCGAGCTGCAAGAACTCTTCCTCACGCGCGTCGGGCTCGACATCGGCAAGGTGTGGGTCGCGGAC
GACGGCGCCGCGGTGGCGGTCTGGACCACGCCGGAGAGCGTCGAAGCGGGGGCGGTGTTCGCCGAGATCG
GCCCGCGCATGGCCGAGTTGAGCGGTTCCCGGCTGGCCGCGCAGCAACAGATGGAAGGCCTCCTGGCGCC
GCACCGGCCCAAGGAGCCCGCGTGGTTCCTGGCCACCGTCGGCGTCTCGCCCGACCACCAGGGCAAGGGT
CTGGGCAGCGCCGTCGTGCTCCCCGGAGTGGAGGCGGCCGAGCGCGCCGGGGTGCCCGCCTTCCTGGAGA
CCTCCGCGCCCCGCAACCTCCCCTTCTACGAGCGGCTCGGCTTCACCGTCACCGCCGACGTCGAGGTGCC
CGAAGGACCGCGCACCTGGTGCATGACCCGCAAGCCCGGTGCCTGAACGCGTCTGGAACAATCAACCTCT
GGATTACAAAATTTGTGAAAGATTGACTGGTATTCTTAACTATGTTGCTCCTTTTACGCTATGTGGATAC
GCTGCTTTAATGCCTTTGTATCATGCTATTGCTTCCCGTATGGCTTTCATTTTCTCCTCCTTGTATAAAT
CCTGGTTGCTGTCTCTTTATGAGGAGTTGTGGCCCGTTGTCAGGCAACGTGGCGTGGTGTGCACTGTGTT
TGCTGACGCAACCCCCACTGGTTGGGGCATTGCCACCACCTGTCAGCTCCTTTCCGGGACTTTCGCTTTC
CCCCTCCCTATTGCCACGGCGGAACTCATCGCCGCCTGCCTTGCCCGCTGCTGGACAGGGGCTCGGCTGT
TGGGCACTGACAATTCCGTGGTGTTGTCGGGGAAGCTGACGTCCTTTCCATGGCTGCTCGCCTGTGTTGC
CACCTGGATTCTGCGCGGGACGTCCTTCTGCTACGTCCCTTCGGCCCTCAATCCAGCGGACCTTCCTTCC
CGCGGCCTGCTGCCGGCTCTGCGGCCTCTTCCGCGTCTTCGCCTTCGCCCTCAGACGAGTCGGATCTCCC
TTTGGGCCGCCTCCCCGCCTGGAATTAATTCTGCAGTCGAGACCTAGAAAAACATGGAGCAATCACAAGT
AGCAATACAGCAGCTACCAATGCTGATTGTGCCTGGCTAGAAGCACAAGAGGAGGAGGAGGTGGGTTTTC
CAGTCACACCTCAGGTACCTTTAAGACCAATGACTTACAAGGCAGCTGTAGATCTTAGCCACTTTTTAAA
AGAAAAGAGGGGACTGGAAGGGCTAATTCACTCCCAACGAAGACAAGATATCCTTGATCTGTGGATCTAC
CACACACAAGGCTACTTCCCTGATTAGCAGAACTACACACCAGGGCCAGGGGTCAGATATCCACTGACCT
TTGGATGGTGCTACAAGCTAGTACCAGTTGAGCCAGATAAGGTAGAAGAGGCCAATAAAGGAGAGAACAC
CAGCTTGTTACACCCTGTGAGCCTGCATGGGATGGATGACCCGGAGAGAGAAGTGTTAGAGTGGAGGTTT
GACAGCCGCCTAGCATTTCATCACGTGGCCCGAGAGCTGCATCCGGAGTACTTCAAGAACTGCTGATATC
GAGCTTGCTACAAGGGACTTTCCGCTGGGGACTTTCCAGGGAGGCGTGGCCTGGGCGGGACTGGGGAGTG
GCGAGCCCTCAGATCCTGCATATAAGCAGCTGCTTTTTGCCTGTACTGGGTCTCTCTGGTTAGACCAGAT
CTGAGCCTGGGAGCTCTCTGGCTAACTAGGGAACCCACTGCTTAAGCCTCAATAAAGCTTGCCTTGAGTG
CTTCAAGTAGTGTGTGCCCGTCTGTTGTGTGACTCTGGTAACTAGAGATCCCTCAGACCCTTTTAGTCAG
TGTGGAAAATCTCTAGCAGTAGTAGTTCATGTCATCTTATTATTCAGTATTTATAACTTGCAAAGAAATG
AATATCAGAGAGTGAGAGGCCTTGACATTGCTAGCGTTTACCGTCGACCTCTAGCTAGAGCTTGGCGTAA
TCATGGTCATAGCTGTTTCCTGTGTGAAATTGTTATCCGCTCACAATTCCACACAACATACGAGCCGGAA
GCATAAAGTGTAAAGCCTGGGGTGCCTAATGAGTGAGCTAACTCACATTAATTGCGTTGCGCTCACTGCC
CGCTTTCCAGTCGGGAAACCTGTCGTGCCAGCTGCATTAATGAATCGGCCAACGCGCGGGGAGAGGCGGT
TTGCGTATTGGGCGCTCTTCCGCTTCCTCGCTCACTGACTCGCTGCGCTCGGTCGTTCGGCTGCGGCGAG
CGGTATCAGCTCACTCAAAGGCGGTAATACGGTTATCCACAGAATCAGGGGATAACGCAGGAAAGAACAT
GTGAGCAAAAGGCCAGCAAAAGGCCAGGAACCGTAAAAAGGCCGCGTTGCTGGCGTTTTTCCATAGGCTC
CGCCCCCCTGACGAGCATCACAAAAATCGACGCTCAAGTCAGAGGTGGCGAAACCCGACAGGACTATAAA
GATACCAGGCGTTTCCCCCTGGAAGCTCCCTCGTGCGCTCTCCTGTTCCGACCCTGCCGCTTACCGGATA
CCTGTCCGCCTTTCTCCCTTCGGGAAGCGTGGCGCTTTCTCATAGCTCACGCTGTAGGTATCTCAGTTCG
GTGTAGGTCGTTCGCTCCAAGCTGGGCTGTGTGCACGAACCCCCCGTTCAGCCCGACCGCTGCGCCTTAT
CCGGTAACTATCGTCTTGAGTCCAACCCGGTAAGACACGACTTATCGCCACTGGCAGCAGCCACTGGTAA
CAGGATTAGCAGAGCGAGGTATGTAGGCGGTGCTACAGAGTTCTTGAAGTGGTGGCCTAACTACGGCTAC
ACTAGAAGAACAGTATTTGGTATCTGCGCTCTGCTGAAGCCAGTTACCTTCGGAAAAAGAGTTGGTAGCT
CTTGATCCGGCAAACAAACCACCGCTGGTAGCGGTGGTTTTTTTGTTTGCAAGCAGCAGATTACGCGCAG
AAAAAAAGGATCTCAAGAAGATCCTTTGATCTTTTCTACGGGGTCTGACGCTCAGTGGAACGAAAACTCA
CGTTAAGGGATTTTGGTCATGAGATTATCAAAAAGGATCTTCACCTAGATCCTTTTAAATTAAAAATGAA
GTTTTAAATCAATCTAAAGTATATATGAGTAAACTTGGTCTGACAGTTACCAATGCTTAATCAGTGAGGC
ACCTATCTCAGCGATCTGTCTATTTCGTTCATCCATAGTTGCCTGACTCCCCGTCGTGTAGATAACTACG
ATACGGGAGGGCTTACCATCTGGCCCCAGTGCTGCAATGATACCGCGAGACCCACGCTCACCGGCTCCAG
ATTTATCAGCAATAAACCAGCCAGCCGGAAGGGCCGAGCGCAGAAGTGGTCCTGCAACTTTATCCGCCTC
CATCCAGTCTATTAATTGTTGCCGGGAAGCTAGAGTAAGTAGTTCGCCAGTTAATAGTTTGCGCAACGTT
GTTGCCATTGCTACAGGCATCGTGGTGTCACGCTCGTCGTTTGGTATGGCTTCATTCAGCTCCGGTTCCC
AACGATCAAGGCGAGTTACATGATCCCCCATGTTGTGCAAAAAAGCGGTTAGCTCCTTCGGTCCTCCGAT
CGTTGTCAGAAGTAAGTTGGCCGCAGTGTTATCACTCATGGTTATGGCAGCACTGCATAATTCTCTTACT
GTCATGCCATCCGTAAGATGCTTTTCTGTGACTGGTGAGTACTCAACCAAGTCATTCTGAGAATAGTGTA
TGCGGCGACCGAGTTGCTCTTGCCCGGCGTCAATACGGGATAATACCGCGCCACATAGCAGAACTTTAAA
AGTGCTCATCATTGGAAAACGTTCTTCGGGGCGAAAACTCTCAAGGATCTTACCGCTGTTGAGATCCAGT
TCGATGTAACCCACTCGTGCACCCAACTGATCTTCAGCATCTTTTACTTTCACCAGCGTTTCTGGGTGAG
CAAAAACAGGAAGGCAAAATGCCGCAAAAAAGGGAATAAGGGCGACACGGAAATGTTGAATACTCATACT
CTTCCTTTTTCAATATTATTGAAGCATTTATCAGGGTTATTGTCTCATGAGCGGATACATATTTGAATGT
ATTTAGAAAAATAAACAAATAGGGGTTCCGCGCACATTTCCCCGAAAAGTGCCACCTGACGTCGACGGAT
CGGGAGATCAACTTGTTTATTGCAGCTTATAATGGTTACAAATAAAGCAATAGCATCACAAATTTCACAA
ATAAAGCATTTTTTTCACTGCATTCTAGTTGTGGTTTGTCCAAACTCATCAATGTATCTTATCATGTCTG
GATCAACTGGATAACTCAAGCTAACCAAAATCATCCCAAACTTCCCACCCCATACCCTATTACCACTGCC
AATTACCTGTGGTTTCATTTACTCTAAACCTGTGATTCCTCTGAATTATTTTCATTTTAAAGAAATTGTA
TTTGTTAAATATGTACTACAAACTTAGTAGT
