>Addgene plasmid #197902 | pLVX-shRNA2-zsGreen-PGK-puro_HSALNG0104472-163 | depositor partial sequence | sequence record 383181 | Following sequence has been cloned into pLVX-shRNA2-zsGreen-PGK-puro by BamHI-EcoRI cloning site.
AGGGAACCAGCTTCAGAACTCAAGAGGTTCTGAAGCTGGTTCCCTTTTTTT
